Addgene plasmid #99509: CREB3L3
Purpose: to express CREB3L3 in mammalian system
Depositing lab: Dong-Yan Jin. Depositing organization: University of Hong Kong. Publication: The liver-enriched transcription factor CREB-H is a growth suppressor protein underexpressed in hepatocellular carcinoma. Chin KT, Zhou HJ, Wong CM, Lee JM, Chan CP, Qiang BQ, Yuan JG, Ng IO, Jin DY. Nucleic Acids Res. 2005 Mar 30;33(6):1859-73. Print 2005. 10.1093/nar/gki332 PubMed 15800215.
Backbone
  Vector backbone: pcDNA3.1 V5
  Backbone manufacturer: Invitrogen
  Backbone size w/o insert (bp): 5502
  Vector type: Mammalian Expression
Growth in bacteria
  Bacterial resistance: Ampicillin, 100 μg/mL
  Growth temperature: 37°C
  Growth strain: DH5alpha
  Copy number: High Copy
Gene/Insert
  Gene/Insert name: CREB3L3 (alt name: CREB-H)
  Species: M. musculus (mouse)
  Insert size (bp): 1437
  Entrez Gene: Creb3l3 (a.k.a. BC010786, CREB-H, D10Bur1e)
  Promoter: CMV
  Tag / fusion protein: V5 (C terminal on backbone)
  Cloning method: Restriction Enzyme; 5′ cloning site XhoI (not destroyed); 3′ cloning site XbaI (not destroyed)
  Sequencing primers: 5′ CMV-F
Terms and licenses: Academic/Nonprofit Terms; Industry Terms: Not Available to Industry
How to cite: CREB3L3 was a gift from Dong-Yan Jin (Addgene plasmid # 99509 ; http://n2t.net/addgene:99509 ; RRID:Addgene_99509)
