[The description below was written by a language model from this plasmid's Addgene catalogue record and pLannotate feature annotations shown in this document.]
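Description:
CREB3L3 is a mammalian expression plasmid built on the Invitrogen pcDNA3.1 V5 backbone, carrying the mouse Creb3l3 coding sequence (also called CREB-H), a 1,437 bp insert cloned between XhoI and XbaI sites that both remain intact. The sequenced construct is 6,941 nt. It is propagated in E. coli through a high-copy ColE1/pUC-type origin and selected with ampicillin via the β-lactamase gene and its native promoter. An f1 origin is also present, which allows single-stranded DNA production. The remaining short lac promoter/operator, lacI, bom, ble, truncated HIV-1 LTR and extra SV40 promoter annotations are small fragment matches typical of backbone sequence, not functional modules.

Expression of the insert is driven by the human cytomegalovirus immediate early enhancer and promoter. A T7 promoter sits just upstream of the open reading frame and can be used for in vitro transcription. The Creb3l3 coding sequence is followed shortly by the backbone-encoded V5 epitope, recorded as a C-terminal tag that permits detection or immunoprecipitation with anti-V5 antibodies, and the transcript ends at the bovine growth hormone polyadenylation signal. A separate cassette, consisting of the SV40 enhancer/early promoter, the neomycin phosphotransferase gene and the SV40 poly(A) signal, allows G418 selection of stably transfected mammalian cells.

The encoded protein is annotated as a transcription factor that binds cAMP response elements. It is implicated in endoplasmic reticulum stress and unfolded protein response signalling, in acute phase gene activation and possibly in growth suppression. The stated purpose of the plasmid is to express CREB3L3 in mammalian systems, and the associated publication studies it as a liver-enriched growth suppressor underexpressed in hepatocellular carcinoma.
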