Features (pLannotate 1.2.2; 21 found; start..end, strand, type, name):
     25..404     +  enhancer       CMV enhancer: human cytomegalovirus immediate early enhancer
    405..608     +  promoter       CMV promoter: human cytomegalovirus (CMV) immediate early promoter
    604..637     +  LTR            5' LTR (truncated) (fragment): truncated 5' long terminal repeat (LTR) from HIV-1
    653..671     +  promoter       T7 promoter: promoter for bacteriophage T7 RNA polymerase
    774..2210    +  CDS            Creb3l3: CR3L3_MOUSE - Also known as Crebh. Experimental evidence at protein level: Swiss-Prot protein existence level 1. Transcription factor that may act during endoplasmic reticulum (ER) stress by activating unfolded protein response target genes. Activated in response to cAMP stimulation. Binds to the cAMP response element (CRE). Activates transcription through box-B element (By similarity). Activates transcription through CRE. May function synergistically with ATF6. In acute inflammatory response, may activate expression of acute phase response (APR) genes. May be involved in growth suppression. R
   2229..2270    +  CDS            V5 tag: epitope tag from simian virus 5
   2326..2550    +  polyA_signal   bGH poly(A) signal: bovine growth hormone polyadenylation signal
   2554..2575    +  promoter       SV40 promoter (fragment): SV40 enhancer and early promoter
   2596..3024    +  rep_origin     f1 ori (sequence partly withheld): f1 bacteriophage origin of replication; arrow indicates direction of (+) strand synthesis
   3038..3367    +  promoter       SV40 promoter: SV40 enhancer and early promoter
   3434..4225    +  CDS            neo: KKA2_KLEPN - Also known as kan, nptII. Experimental evidence at protein level: Swiss-Prot protein existence level 1. Resistance to kanamycin, neomycin, paromomycin, ribostamycin, butirosin and gentamicin B. From Klebsiella pneumoniae.
   4251..4409    +  CDS            ble (fragment): BLE_KLEPN - Experimental evidence at protein level: Swiss-Prot protein existence level 1. Binding protein with a strong affinity to the bleomycin family of antibiotics. Binds to CL990; an antimitotic-antibiotic compound. From Klebsiella pneumoniae.
   4404..4525    +  polyA_signal   SV40 poly(A) signal: SV40 polyadenylation signal
   4598..4614    -  protein_bind   lac operator: The lac repressor binds to the lac operator to inhibit transcription in E. coli. This inhibition can be relieved by adding lactose or isopropyl-β-D-thiogalactopyranoside (IPTG). lac repressor encoded by lacI
   4622..4652    -  promoter       lac promoter: promoter for the E. coli lac operon
   4667..4688    -  protein_bind   CAP binding site: CAP binding activates transcription in the presence of cAMP. E. coli catabolite activator protein
   4701..4793    -  CDS            lacI (fragment): lac repressor; lacI; The lac repressor binds to the lac operator to inhibit transcription in E. coli. This inhibition can be relieved by adding lactose or isopropyl-β-D-thiogalactopyranoside (IPTG).
   4976..5564    -  rep_origin     ori: high-copy-number ColE1/pMB1/pBR322/pUC origin of replication
   5735..6595    -  CDS            AmpR: β-lactamase; bla; confers resistance to ampicillin, carbenicillin, and related antibiotics
   6596..6700    -  promoter       AmpR promoter: bla
   6759..6811    -  misc_feature   bom (fragment): basis of mobility region from pBR322
>Addgene plasmid #99509 | CREB3L3 | addgene full sequence | sequence record 191022 | Addgene NGS Result
ATGTACGGGCCAGATATACGCGTTGACATTGATTATTGACTAGTTATTAATAGTAATCAATTACGGGGTC
ATTAGTTCATAGCCCATATATGGAGTTCCGCGTTACATAACTTACGGTAAATGGCCCGCCTGGCTGACCG
CCCAACGACCCCCGCCCATTGACGTCAATAATGACGTATGTTCCCATAGTAACGCCAATAGGGACTTTCC
ATTGACGTCAATGGGTGGAGTATTTACGGTAAACTGCCCACTTGGCAGTACATCAAGTGTATCATATGCC
AAGTACGCCCCCTATTGACGTCAATGACGGTAAATGGCCCGCCTGGCATTATGCCCAGTACATGACCTTA
TGGGACTTTCCTACTTGGCAGTACATCTACGTATTAGTCATCGCTATTACCATGGTGATGCGGTTTTGGC
AGTACATCAATGGGCGTGGATAGCGGTTTGACTCACGGGGATTTCCAAGTCTCCACCCCATTGACGTCAA
TGGGAGTTTGTTTTGGCACCAAAATCAACGGGACTTTCCAAAATGTCGTAACAACTCCGCCCCATTGACG
CAAATGGGCGGTAGGCGTGTACGGTGGGAGGTCTATATAAGCAGAGCTCTCTGGCTAACTAGAGAACCCA
CTGCTTACTGGCTTATCGAAATTAATACGACTCACTATAGGGAGACCCAAGCTGGCTAGTTAAGCTTGGT
ACCGAGCTCGGATCCACTAGTCCAGTGTGGTGGAATTCTGCAGATATCCAGCACAGTGGCGGCCGCTCGA
CTCATGGATGGGGACATAGCGGCTGGAAAGATGGCGTCCCCTGTCTGTGCTATGGCGCCCTTGGACAGCA
TGGAGGTCCTTGACCTCCTGTTTGATCGGCAGGACGGCATCCTGAGAAACGTGGAGCTGGCCGAGGGCTG
GATCCTCGCCAGAGAGGAGCAGAAAGTTCTACTAAATTCTGATTCTGATGAGTTCCTAAATTGCATCCTG
GGACCTGGAGACTCTGACCCCAGCTCTCCATTATGGTCCCCCGCTGACAGTGACAGTGGCATCTCTGAGG
ATCTACCTTCAGACCCCCAGGACACCCCTCCTCGTAGTGGCACTGAACCAGCCAACACGGTAGCCAGGTG
TCACACCAGGGAGCAAGGCAAGGGGCCCTGCCCCTCCTATCTGCCCAGCACCCCATGCCCTGAGCCTCCA
AGGACACAAGTCCAGGAGTCCTCAGTGGCCATTGACCTGGACATGTGGAGCACAGATACCCTGTACCCGG
AGGAGCCGGCTGGCTCGCCCTCCCGCTTCAACCTCACTGTGAAGGAACTGCTGCTGTCCGGTGGCAGCGG
GGACTTGCAACAGCATTCCTTGGCTGCCTCCCAGCTGCTGGGACCTGGGAGTGGGCACTGCCAGGAGCTG
GTGCTGACAGAGGATGAGAAGAAGCTGCTGGCTAAAGAGGGGGTGACCCTCCCCACCCAGCTGCCTCTCA
CCAAGTATGAGGAACGAGTTTTGAAAAAAATCCGCAGAAAGATCCGGAACAAACAGTCAGCTCAAGAAAG
CAGGAAGAAGAAAAAAGAATACATTGATGGTCTGGAGAACCGGATGTCAGCGTGTACTGCCCAGAACCAG
GAGCTGCAGAGGAAGGTTTTGCATTTAGAAAAGCAAAATTTGTCTCTTCTGGAGCAGCTGAAACACCTGC
AGGCACTTGTGGTCCAGTCAACCAGCAAGCCAGCCCATGCAGGCACCTGCATAGCGGTCCTTCTGCTGTC
CTTCGCCCTGATCATCCTCCCCTCCATCAGCCCTTTCAACTCCAACAAAGTTGACAGCCCTGGAGACTTC
GTGCCAGTGCGAGTGTTTTCCAGAACCCTCCACAACCACGCTGCATCCCGCGTGGCTCCCGATGTCACCC
CAGGATCTGAGGTCCCAGGACCTTGGCCCGACGTTGGTACCCCCCACAAAGGCCCTTCCTCCGGTGGTCT
CAGTGCAGACTGGGGAAATTTTCTGGAAATTCCAATGTTGGACAACCTGACAGAAGAGCTAGACAACTCC
ACCCTGGTGCTGGCCAACTCCACAGAGGACCTGGGACGGGCCACCCTGCTGGACTGGGTGGCTTCAGAAC
CACTACTCAGTCCAGGCCGGGTTGGGCTGGAGATACCAGGGGAGATGTGGCTGTCCTGGGTACCAAGGTG
GCTTAGGGTCCGTCTGGTGCAAGATGCATTGGGGGTGCTGTCTAGAGGGCCCTTCGAAGGTAAGCCTATC
CCTAACCCTCTCCTCGGTCTCGATTCTACGCGTACCGGTCATCATCACCATCACCATTGAGTTTAAACCC
GCTGATCAGCCTCGACTGTGCCTTCTAGTTGCCAGCCATCTGTTGTTTGCCCCTCCCCCGTGCCTTCCTT
GACCCTGGAAGGTGCCACTCCCACTGTCCTTTCCTAATAAAATGAGGAAATTGCATCGCATTGTCTGAGT
AGGTGTCATTCTATTCTGGGGGGTGGGGTGGGGCAGGACAGCAAGGGGGAGGATTGGGAAGACAATAGCA
GGCATGCTGGGGATGCGGTGGGCTCTATGGCTTCTGAGGCGGAAAGAACCAGCTGGGGCTCTAGGGGGTA
TCCCC
[124 nt withheld, positions 2596-2719]
C
[91 nt withheld, positions 2721-2811]
A
[49 nt withheld, positions 2813-2861]
CCTTTGACGTTGGAGTCCACGTTCTTT
[37 nt withheld, positions 2889-2925]
ACCCTATCTCGGTCTATTCTTTTGATTTATAAGGGATTTTGCCGATTTCGGCCTATTGGTTAAAAAATGA
GCTGATTTAACAAAAATTTAACGCGAATTAATTCTGTGGAATGTGTGTCAGTTAGGGTGTGGAAAGTCCC
CAGGCTCCCCAGCAGGCAGAAGTATGCAAAGCATGCATCTCAATTAGTCAGCAACCAGGTGTGGAAAGTC
CCCAGGCTCCCCAGCAGGCAGAAGTATGCAAAGCATGCATCTCAATTAGTCAGCAACCATAGTCCCGCCC
CTAACTCCGCCCATCCCGCCCCTAACTCCGCCCAGTTCCGCCCATTCTCCGCCCCATGGCTGACTAATTT
TTTTTATTTATGCAGAGGCCGAGGCCGCCTCTGCCTCTGAGCTATTCCAGAAGTAGTGAGGAGGCTTTTT
TGGAGGCCTAGGCTTTTGCAAAAAGCTCCCGGGAGCTTGTATATCCATTTTCGGATCTGATCAAGAGACA
GGATGAGGATCGTTTCGCATGATTGAACAAGATGGATTGCACGCAGGTTCTCCGGCCGCTTGGGTGGAGA
GGCTATTCGGCTATGACTGGGCACAACAGACAATCGGCTGCTCTGATGCCGCCGTGTTCCGGCTGTCAGC
GCAGGGGCGCCCGGTTCTTTTTGTCAAGACCGACCTGTCCGGTGCCCTGAATGAACTGCAGGACGAGGCA
GCGCGGCTATCGTGGCTGGCCACGACGGGCGTTCCTTGCGCAGCTGTGCTCGACGTTGTCACTGAAGCGG
GAAGGGACTGGCTGCTATTGGGCGAAGTGCCGGGGCAGGATCTCCTGTCATCTCACCTTGCTCCTGCCGA
GAAAGTATCCATCATGGCTGATGCAATGCGGCGGCTGCATACGCTTGATCCGGCTACCTGCCCATTCGAC
CACCAAGCGAAACATCGCATCGAGCGAGCACGTACTCGGATGGAAGCCGGTCTTGTCGATCAGGATGATC
TGGACGAAGAGCATCAGGGGCTCGCGCCAGCCGAACTGTTCGCCAGGCTCAAGGCGCGCATGCCCGACGG
CGAGGATCTCGTCGTGACCCATGGCGATGCCTGCTTGCCGAATATCATGGTGGAAAATGGCCGCTTTTCT
GGATTCATCGACTGTGGCCGGCTGGGTGTGGCGGACCGCTATCAGGACATAGCGTTGGCTACCCGTGATA
TTGCTGAAGAGCTTGGCGGCGAATGGGCTGACCGCTTCCTCGTGCTTTACGGTATCGCCGCTCCCGATTC
GCAGCGCATCGCCTTCTATCGCCTTCTTGACGAGTTCTTCTGAGCGGGACTCTGGGGTTCGCGAAATGAC
CGACCAAGCGACGCCCAACCTGCCATCACGAGATTTCGATTCCACCGCCGCCTTCTATGAAAGGTTGGGC
TTCGGAATCGTTTTCCGGGACGCCGGCTGGATGATCCTCCAGCGCGGGGATCTCATGCTGGAGTTCTTCG
CCCACCCCAACTTGTTTATTGCAGCTTATAATGGTTACAAATAAAGCAATAGCATCACAAATTTCACAAA
TAAAGCATTTTTTTCACTGCATTCTAGTTGTGGTTTGTCCAAACTCATCAATGTATCTTATCATGTCTGT
ATACCGTCGACCTCTAGCTAGAGCTTGGCGTAATCATGGTCATAGCTGTTTCCTGTGTGAAATTGTTATC
CGCTCACAATTCCACACAACATACGAGCCGGAAGCATAAAGTGTAAAGCCTGGGGTGCCTAATGAGTGAG
CTAACTCACATTAATTGCGTTGCGCTCACTGCCCGCTTTCCAGTCGGGAAACCTGTCGTGCCAGCTGCAT
TAATGAATCGGCCAACGCGCGGGGAGAGGCGGTTTGCGTATTGGGCGCTCTTCCGCTTCCTCGCTCACTG
ACTCGCTGCGCTCGGTCGTTCGGCTGCGGCGAGCGGTATCAGCTCACTCAAAGGCGGTAATACGGTTATC
CACAGAATCAGGGGATAACGCAGGAAAGAACATGTGAGCAAAAGGCCAGCAAAAGGCCAGGAACCGTAAA
AAGGCCGCGTTGCTGGCGTTTTTCCATAGGCTCCGCCCCCCTGACGAGCATCACAAAAATCGACGCTCAA
GTCAGAGGTGGCGAAACCCGACAGGACTATAAAGATACCAGGCGTTTCCCCCTGGAAGCTCCCTCGTGCG
CTCTCCTGTTCCGACCCTGCCGCTTACCGGATACCTGTCCGCCTTTCTCCCTTCGGGAAGCGTGGCGCTT
TCTCATAGCTCACGCTGTAGGTATCTCAGTTCGGTGTAGGTCGTTCGCTCCAAGCTGGGCTGTGTGCACG
AACCCCCCGTTCAGCCCGACCGCTGCGCCTTATCCGGTAACTATCGTCTTGAGTCCAACCCGGTAAGACA
CGACTTATCGCCACTGGCAGCAGCCACTGGTAACAGGATTAGCAGAGCGAGGTATGTAGGCGGTGCTACA
GAGTTCTTGAAGTGGTGGCCTAACTACGGCTACACTAGAAGAACAGTATTTGGTATCTGCGCTCTGCTGA
AGCCAGTTACCTTCGGAAAAAGAGTTGGTAGCTCTTGATCCGGCAAACAAACCACCGCTGGTAGCGGTGG
TTTTTTTGTTTGCAAGCAGCAGATTACGCGCAGAAAAAAAGGATCTCAAGAAGATCCTTTGATCTTTTCT
ACGGGGTCTGACGCTCAGTGGAACGAAAACTCACGTTAAGGGATTTTGGTCATGAGATTATCAAAAAGGA
TCTTCACCTAGATCCTTTTAAATTAAAAATGAAGTTTTAAATCAATCTAAAGTATATATGAGTAAACTTG
GTCTGACAGTTACCAATGCTTAATCAGTGAGGCACCTATCTCAGCGATCTGTCTATTTCGTTCATCCATA
GTTGCCTGACTCCCCGTCGTGTAGATAACTACGATACGGGAGGGCTTACCATCTGGCCCCAGTGCTGCAA
TGATACCGCGAGACCCACGCTCACCGGCTCCAGATTTATCAGCAATAAACCAGCCAGCCGGAAGGGCCGA
GCGCAGAAGTGGTCCTGCAACTTTATCCGCCTCCATCCAGTCTATTAATTGTTGCCGGGAAGCTAGAGTA
AGTAGTTCGCCAGTTAATAGTTTGCGCAACGTTGTTGCCATTGCTACAGGCATCGTGGTGTCACGCTCGT
CGTTTGGTATGGCTTCATTCAGCTCCGGTTCCCAACGATCAAGGCGAGTTACATGATCCCCCATGTTGTG
CAAAAAAGCGGTTAGCTCCTTCGGTCCTCCGATCGTTGTCAGAAGTAAGTTGGCCGCAGTGTTATCACTC
ATGGTTATGGCAGCACTGCATAATTCTCTTACTGTCATGCCATCCGTAAGATGCTTTTCTGTGACTGGTG
AGTACTCAACCAAGTCATTCTGAGAATAGTGTATGCGGCGACCGAGTTGCTCTTGCCCGGCGTCAATACG
GGATAATACCGCGCCACATAGCAGAACTTTAAAAGTGCTCATCATTGGAAAACGTTCTTCGGGGCGAAAA
CTCTCAAGGATCTTACCGCTGTTGAGATCCAGTTCGATGTAACCCACTCGTGCACCCAACTGATCTTCAG
CATCTTTTACTTTCACCAGCGTTTCTGGGTGAGCAAAAACAGGAAGGCAAAATGCCGCAAAAAAGGGAAT
AAGGGCGACACGGAAATGTTGAATACTCATACTCTTCCTTTTTCAATATTATTGAAGCATTTATCAGGGT
TATTGTCTCATGAGCGGATACATATTTGAATGTATTTAGAAAAATAAACAAATAGGGGTTCCGCGCACAT
TTCCCCGAAAAGTGCCACCTGACGTCGACGGATCGGGAGATCTCCCGATCCCCTATGGTGCACTCTCAGT
ACAATCTGCTCTGATGCCGCATAGTTAAGCCAGTATCTGCTCCCTGCTTGTGTGTTGGAGGTCGCTGAGT
AGTGCGCGAGCAAAATTTAAGCTACAACAAGGCAAGGCTTGACCGACAATTGCATGAAGAATCTGCTTAG
GGTTAGGCGTTTTGCGCTGCTTCGCG
